Addgene plasmid #158540: PB-CuO-V5 CASC3 siRes1+2 f.l. WT
Purpose: For PiggyBac-mediated integration of V5-tagged siRNA-resistant full-length CASC3
Depositing lab: Niels Gehring. Depositing organization: Universitaet zu Koeln. Publication: CASC3 promotes transcriptome-wide activation of nonsense-mediated decay by the exon junction complex. Gerbracht JV, Boehm V, Britto-Borges T, Kallabis S, Wiederstein JL, Ciriello S, Aschemeier DU, Kruger M, Frese CK, Altmuller J, Dieterich C, Gehring NH. Nucleic Acids Res. 2020 Jul 4. pii: 5867419. doi: 10.1093/nar/gkaa564. PubMed 32621609.
Backbone
  Vector backbone: PB-Cuo-MCS-IRES-GFP-EF1α-CymR-Puro
  Backbone manufacturer: SBI
  Backbone size w/o insert (bp): 9509
  Total vector size (bp): 11658
  Vector type: Mammalian Expression
  Selectable markers: Puromycin
Growth in bacteria
  Bacterial resistance: Ampicillin, 100 μg/mL
  Growth temperature: 37°C
  Growth strain: DH5alpha
  Copy number: High Copy
Gene/Insert
  Gene/Insert name: CASC3; BTZ; MLN51
  Species: H. sapiens (human)
  Insert size (bp): 2112
  Entrez Gene: CASC3 (a.k.a. BTZ, MLN51)
  Promoter: CMV
  Tag / fusion protein: V5 (N terminal on insert)
  Cloning method: Restriction Enzyme; 5′ cloning site Nhe (not destroyed); 3′ cloning site Not (not destroyed)
  Sequencing primers: 5′ CCGATCTGGCCATACACTTG; 3′ GCCCTCACATTGCCAAAAGA
Terms and licenses: Academic/Nonprofit Terms; Industry Terms: Not Available to Industry
How to cite: PB-CuO-V5 CASC3 siRes1+2 f.l. WT was a gift from Niels Gehring (Addgene plasmid # 158540 ; http://n2t.net/addgene:158540 ; RRID:Addgene_158540)
