[The description below was written by a language model from this plasmid's Addgene catalogue record and pLannotate feature annotations shown in this document.]
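Description:
PB-CuO-V5 CASC3 siRes1+2 f.l. WT is an 11.7 kb mammalian expression plasmid built on the commercial PB-Cuo-MCS-IRES-GFP-EF1α-CymR-Puro backbone. It is designed for PiggyBac transposase-mediated integration of a cumate-inducible transgene into the host cell genome. In bacteria it is maintained as a high-copy plasmid through a ColE1/pUC-type origin with ampicillin resistance, and it also carries an f1 origin. The PiggyBac terminal repeats that would flank the integrating cassette are not called in the automated feature table, although the backbone and stated purpose imply them. Several short annotated fragments (lambda portal protein, adenoviral pTP, signal sequence and HA fragments) are probably incidental matches rather than functional parts.

The payload is full-length wild-type human CASC3 (also known as BTZ or MLN51), a component of the exon junction complex, cloned between NheI and NotI sites with an N-terminal V5 epitope tag. According to the name and purpose, the coding sequence is resistant to two siRNAs. It is transcribed from a CMV enhancer/promoter fitted with a CuO operator, followed by adenoviral/chimeric intron sequences. An EMCV IRES downstream of CASC3 drives copGFP from the same transcript, so green fluorescence reports induction. A second cassette uses the EF-1α core promoter with an HTLV-1 LTR fragment to express the CymR repressor and puromycin N-acetyltransferase, ending in an SV40 polyadenylation signal. CymR binds CuO and keeps the transgene off until cumate relieves the repression, while puromycin selects stably integrated cells.

The design suits rescue experiments in which endogenous CASC3 is knocked down and replaced by the inducible tagged protein. The associated publication concerns the role of CASC3 in nonsense-mediated mRNA decay.
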