Features (pLannotate 1.2.2; 31 found; start..end, strand, type, name):
    306..469     +  promoter       CMV promoter (fragment): human cytomegalovirus (CMV) immediate early promoter
    486..519     +  promoter       minimal CMV promoter (fragment): human cytomegalovirus (CMV) immediate early promoter
    531..556     -  protein_bind   CuO (fragment): CymR-binding P2 operator sequence from the p-cmt operon of Pseudomonas putida (Mullick et al., 2006) CymR
    701..739     +  misc_feature   Ad SA (fragment): adenovirus major late transcript splice acceptor (Friedrich and Soriano, 1991)
    772..981     -  CDS            PTP (fragment): TERM_ADE02 - Experimental evidence at protein level: Swiss-Prot protein existence level 1. Protein covalently bound to the viral DNA that acts as a primer for viral genomic replication by DNA strand displacement. Assembles on the viral origin of replication in an initiation complex with viral polymerase, DBP, host NFIA and host POU2F1/OCT1. During initiation, the polymerase covalently couples the first dCTP with Ser- 580 of pTP. The terminal protein stimulates the template activity over 20 fold compared to protein-free templates. Neo-synthesized viral genomes are linked to two preterminal prot
   1012..1101    +  intron         chimeric intron (fragment): chimera between introns from adenovirus and immunoglobulin heavy chain genes
   1120..1166    +  CDS            IgH signal sequence (fragment): signal sequence from the mouse immunoglobulin heavy chain variable region
   1254..3362    +  CDS            CASC3: CASC3_HUMAN - Also known as MLN51 From Homo sapiens (Human).
   3486..3948    +  misc_feature   IRES: internal ribosome entry site (IRES) of the encephalomyocarditis virus (EMCV)
   3996..4660    +  CDS            CopGFP (fragment): green fluorescent protein 2 from Pontellina plumata, also known as ppluGFP2 (Shagin et al., 2004)
   4781..4992    +  promoter       EF-1α core promoter: core promoter for human elongation factor EF-1α
   5005..5273    +  LTR            5' LTR (truncated): truncated 5' long terminal repeat (LTR) from human T-cell leukemia virus (HTLV) type 1
   5313..5339    +  CDS            3xHA (fragment): three tandem HA epitope tags
   5364..5404    +  CDS            IgH signal sequence (fragment): signal sequence from the mouse immunoglobulin heavy chain variable region
   5457..6065    +  CDS            CymR: cumate repressor (Mullick et al., 2006); cymR from Pseudomonas putida
   6162..6761    +  CDS            PuroR: puromycin N-acetyltransferase; pac from Streptomyces alboniger; confers resistance to puromycin
   6768..6795    +  misc_feature   WPRE (fragment): woodchuck hepatitis virus posttranscriptional regulatory element
   6808..6929    +  polyA_signal   SV40 poly(A) signal: SV40 polyadenylation signal
   6947..7039    +  ncRNA          G-CSF SLDE: Accession: RF00183 - G-CSF factor stem-loop destabilising element (SLDE)
   7736..8203    +  CDS            B (fragment): PORTL_LAMBD - Experimental evidence at protein level: Swiss-Prot protein existence level 1. Forms the portal vertex of the capsid (PubMed:6228056, PubMed:6232391). This portal plays critical roles in head assembly, genome packaging, neck/tail attachment, and genome ejection (Probable). The portal protein multimerizes as a single ring-shaped homododecamer arranged around a central channel (PubMed:6232391). Binds to the terminase subunits to form the packaging machine (PubMed:7799432). From Escherichia phage lambda (Bacteriophage lambda).
   8239..8261    -  protein_bind   lac operator (fragment): The lac repressor binds to the lac operator to inhibit transcription in E. coli. This inhibition can be relieved by adding lactose or isopropyl-β-D-thiogalactopyranoside (IPTG). lac repressor encoded by lacI
   8265..8295    -  promoter       lac promoter: promoter for the E. coli lac operon
   8310..8331    -  protein_bind   CAP binding site: CAP binding activates transcription in the presence of cAMP. E. coli catabolite activator protein
   8344..8436    -  CDS            lacI (fragment): lac repressor; lacI; The lac repressor binds to the lac operator to inhibit transcription in E. coli. This inhibition can be relieved by adding lactose or isopropyl-β-D-thiogalactopyranoside (IPTG).
   8619..9207    -  rep_origin     ori: high-copy-number ColE1/pMB1/pBR322/pUC origin of replication
   9378..10238   -  CDS            AmpR: β-lactamase; bla; confers resistance to ampicillin, carbenicillin, and related antibiotics
  10239..10343   -  promoter       AmpR promoter: bla
  10396..10824   -  rep_origin     f1 ori (sequence partly withheld): f1 bacteriophage origin of replication; arrow indicates direction of (+) strand synthesis
  10829..10984   -  CDS            lacZα (fragment): LacZα fragment of β-galactosidase; lacZ fragment
  10986..11105   +  CDS            B (fragment): PORTL_LAMBD - Experimental evidence at protein level: Swiss-Prot protein existence level 1. Forms the portal vertex of the capsid (PubMed:6228056, PubMed:6232391). This portal plays critical roles in head assembly, genome packaging, neck/tail attachment, and genome ejection (Probable). The portal protein multimerizes as a single ring-shaped homododecamer arranged around a central channel (PubMed:6232391). Binds to the terminase subunits to form the packaging machine (PubMed:7799432). From Escherichia phage lambda (Bacteriophage lambda).
  11596..304     +  enhancer       CMV enhancer (across the origin): human cytomegalovirus immediate early enhancer
>Addgene plasmid #158540 | PB-CuO-V5 CASC3 siRes1+2 f.l. WT | addgene full sequence | sequence record 311550 | Addgene NGS Result
CGTTACATAACTTACGGTAAATGGCCCGCCTGGCTGACCGCCCAACGACCCCCGCCCATTGACGTCAATA
ATGACGTATGTTCCCATAGTAACGCCAATAGGGACTTTCCATTGACGTCAATGGGTGGAGTATTTACGGT
AAACTGCCCACTTGGCAGTACATCAAGTGTATCATATGCCAAGTCCGCCCCCTATTGACGTCAATGACGG
TAAATGGCCCGCCTGGCATTATGCCCAGTACATGACCTTACGGGACTTTCCTACTTGGCAGTACATCTAC
GTATTAGTCATCGCTATTACCATGGTGATGCGGTTTTGGCAGTACACCAATGGGCGTGGATAGCGGTTTG
ACTCACGGGGATTTCCAAGTCTCCACCCCATTGACGTCAATGGGAGTTTGTTTTGGCACCAAAATCAACG
GGACTTTCCAAAATGTCGTAATACCCCCGCCCCGTTGACGCAAATGGGCAAGCTTGCCGGGTCGAGGTAG
GCGTGTACGGTGGGAGGCCTATATAAGCAACCGGTATAATCAAACAGACCAGATTGTCTGTTTGTTACCG
GTGTTTAGTGAACCGGGCGCGCCTCATATCGCCTGGAGACGCCATCCACGCTGTTTTGACCTCCATAGAA
GACACCGGGACCGATCCAGCCTCCGCGGTCACTCTCTTCCGCATCGCTGTCTGCGAGGGCCAGCTGTTGG
GCTCGCGGTTGAGGACAAACTCTTCGCGGTCTTTCCAGTACTCTTGGATCGGAAACCCGTCGGCCTCCGA
ACGGTACTCCGCCACCGAGGGACCTGAGCGAGTCCGCATCGACCGGATCGGAAAACCTCTCGAGAAAGGC
GTCTAACCAGTCACAGTCGCAAGGTAGGCTGAGCACCGTGGCGGGCGGCAGCGGGTGGCGGTCGGGGTTG
TTTCTGGCGGAGGTGCTGCTGATGATGTAATTAAAGTAGGCGGTCTTGAGACGGCGGATGGTCGAGGTGA
GGTGTGGCAGGCTTGAGATCCAGCTGTTGGGGTGAGTACTCCCTCTCAAAAGCGGGCATTACTTCTGCGC
TAAGATTGTCAGTTTCCAAAAACGAGGAGGATTTGATATTCACCTGGCCCGATCTGGCCATACACTTGAG
TGACAATGACATCCACTTTGCCTTTCTCTCCACAGGTGTCCACTCCCAGGTCCAAGTTTGGTCTAGAGCT
AGCACCATGGGCAAGCCCATCCCTAACCCACTGCTGGGCCTGGACAGCACCCCACCTCTCGAGATGGCGG
ACCGGCGGCGGCAGCGCGCTTCGCAAGACACCGAGGACGAGGAATCTGGTGCTTCGGGCTCCGACAGCGG
CGGCTCCCCGTTGCGGGGAGGCGGGAGCTGCAGCGGTAGCGCCGGAGGCGGCGGCAGCGGCTCTCTGCCT
TCACAGCGCGGAGGCCGAACCGGGGCCCTTCATCTGCGGCGGGTGGAGAGCGGGGGCGCCAAGAGTGCTG
AGGAGTCGGAGTGTGAGAGTGAAGATGGCATTGAAGGTGATGCTGTTCTCTCGGATTATGAAAGTGCAGA
AGACTCGGAAGGTGAAGAAGGTGAATACAGTGAAGAGGAAAACTCCAAAGTGGAGCTGAAATCAGAAGCT
AATGATGCTGTTAATTCTTCAACAAAAGAAGAGAAGGGAGAAGAAAAGCCTGACACCAAAAGCACTGTGA
CTGGAGAGAGGCAAAGTGGGGACGGACAGGAGAGCACAGAGCCTGTGGAGAACAAAGTGGGTAAAAAGGG
CCCTAAGCATTTGGATGATGATGAAGATCGGAAGAATCCAGCATACATACCTCGGAAAGGGCTCTTCTTT
GAGCATGATCTTCGAGGGCAAACTCAGGAGGAGGAAGTCAGACCCAAGGGGCGTCAGCGAAAGCTATGGA
AGGATGAGGGTCGCTGGGAGCATGACAAGTTCCGGGAAGATGAGCAGGCCCCAAAGTCCCGACAGGAGCT
CATTGCTCTTTATGGTTATGACATTCGCTCAGCTCATAATCCAGACGATATTAAGCCAAGGCGGATCCGG
AAACCCCGATATGGGAGTCCTCCACAAAGAGATCCAAACTGGAACGGTGAGCGGCTAAACAAGTCTCATC
GCCACCAGGGTCTTGGGGGCACCCTACCACCAAGGACATTTATTAACAGGAATGCTGCAGGTACCGGCCG
TATGTCTGCACCCAGGAATTATTCCCGATCTGGGGGCTTCAAGGAAGGTCGTGCTGGTTTTAGGCCTGTG
GAAGCTGGTGGGCAGCATGGTGGCCGGTCTGGTGAGACTGTTAAGCATGAGATTAGTTACCGGTCACGGC
GCCTAGAGCAGACTTCTGTGAGGGATCCATCTCCAGAAGCAGATGCTCCAGTGCTTGGCAGTCCTGAGAA
GGAAGAGGCAGCCTCAGAGCCACCAGCTGCTGCTCCTGATGCTGCACCACCACCCCCTGATAGGCCCATT
GAGAAGAAATCCTATTCCCGGGCAAGAAGAACTCGAACCAAAGTTGGAGATGCAGTCAAGCTTGCAGAGG
AGGTGCCCCCTCCTCCTGAAGGACTGATTCCAGCACCTCCAGTCCCAGAAACCACCCCAACTCCACCTAC
TAAGACTGGGACCTGGGAAGCTCCGGTGGATTCTAGTACAAGTGGACTTGAGCAAGATGTGGCACAACTA
AATATAGCAGAACAGAATTGGAGTCCGGGGCAGCCTTCTTTCCTGCAACCACGGGAACTTCGAGGTATGC
CCAACCATATACACATGGGAGCAGGACCTCCACCTCAGTTTAACCGGATGGAAGAAATGGGTGTCCAGGG
TGGTCGAGCCAAACGCTATTCATCCCAGCGGCAAAGACCTGTGCCAGAGCCCCCCGCCCCTCCAGTGCAT
ATCAGTATCATGGAGGGACATTACTATGATCCACTGCAGTTCCAGGGACCAATCTATACCCATGGTGACA
GCCCTGCCCCGCTGCCTCCACAGGGCATGCTTGTGCAGCCAGGAATGAACCTTCCCCACCCAGGTTTACA
TCCCCACCAGACACCAGCTCCTCTGCCCAATCCAGGCCTCTATCCCCCACCAGTGTCCATGTCTCCAGGA
CAGCCACCACCTCAGCAGTTGCTTGCTCCTACTTACTTTTCTGCTCCAGGCGTCATGAATTTCGGCAACC
CAAGTTACCCTTATGCTCCAGGGGCACTGCCTCCCCCACCACCGCCTCATCTGTATCCTAATACACAGGC
CCCATCACAGGTATATGGAGGAGTGACCTACTATAACCCCGCCCAGCAGCAGGTGCAGCCAAAGCCCTCC
CCACCCCGGAGGACTCCCCAGCCAGTCACCATCAAGCCCCCTCCACCTGAGGTTGTAAGCAGGGGTTCCA
GTTAAGCGGCCGCGCCCCTCTCCCTCCCCCCCCCCTAACGTTACTGGCCGAAGCCGCTTGGAATAAGGCC
GGTGTGCGTTTGTCTATATGTTATTTTCCACCATATTGCCGTCTTTTGGCAATGTGAGGGCCCGGAAACC
TGGCCCTGTCTTCTTGACGAGCATTCCTAGGGGTCTTTCCCCTCTCGCCAAAGGAATGCAAGGTCTGTTG
AATGTCGTGAAGGAAGCAGTTCCTCTGGAAGCTTCTTGAAGACAAACAACGTCTGTAGCGACCCTTTGCA
GGCAGCGGAACCCCCCACCTGGCGACAGGTGCCTCTGCGGCCAAAAGCCACGTGTATAAGATACACCTGC
AAAGGCGGCACAACCCCAGTGCCACGTTGTGAGTTGGATAGTTGTGGAAAGAGTCAAATGGCTCTCCTCA
AGCGTATTCAACAAGGGGCTGAAGGATGCCCAGAAGGTACCCCATTGTATGGGATCTGATCTGGGGCCTC
GGTGCACATGCTTTACATGTGTTTAGTCGAGGTTAAAAAAACGTCTAGGCCCCCCGAACCACGGGGACGT
GGTTTTCCTTTGAAAAACACGATGATAATATGGCCACAACCATGGCGTCCGGAATGGAGAGCGACGAGAG
CGGCCTGCCCGCCATGGAGATCGAGTGCCGCATCACCGGCACCCTGAACGGCGTGGAGTTCGAGCTGGTG
GGCGGCGGAGAGGGCACCCCCAAGCAGGGCCGCATGACCAACAAGATGAAGAGCACCAAAGGCGCCCTGA
CCTTCAGCCCCTACCTGCTGAGCCACGTGATGGGCTACGGCTTCTACCACTTCGGCACCTACCCCAGCGG
CTACGAGAACCCCTTCCTGCACGCCATCAACAACGGCGGCTACACCAACACCCGCATCGAGAAGTACGAG
GACGGCGGCGTGCTGCACGTGAGCTTCAGCTACCGCTACGAGGCCGGCCGCGTGATCGGCGACTTCAAGG
TGGTGGGCACCGGCTTCCCCGAGGACAGCGTGATCTTCACCGACAAGATCATCCGCAGCAACGCCACCGT
GGAGCACCTGCACCCCATGGGCGATAACGTGCTGGTGGGCAGCTTCGCCCGCACCTTCAGCCTGCGCGAC
GGCGGCTACTACAGCTTCGTGGTGGACAGCCACATGCACTTCAAGAGCGCCATCCACCCCAGCATCCTGC
AGAACGGGGGCCCCATGTTCGCCTTCCGCCGCGTGGAGGAGCTGCACAGCAACACCGAGCTGGGCATCGT
GGAGTACCAGCACGCCTTCAAGACCCCCATCGCCTTCGCCAGATCCCGCGCTCAGTCGTCCAATTCTGCC
GTGGACGGCACCGCCGGACCCGGCTCCACCGGATCTCGCTAGAGCTGAATCTAAGTCGACGGATCTGCGA
TCGCTCCGGTGCCCGTCAGTGGGCAGAGCGCACATCGCCCACAGTCCCCGAGAAGTTGGGGGGAGGGGTC
GGCAATTGAACGGGTGCCTAGAGAAGGTGGCGCGGGGTAAACTGGGAAAGTGATGTCGTGTACTGGCTCC
GCCTTTTTCCCGAGGGTGGGGGAGAACCGTATATAAGTGCAGTAGTCGCCGTGAACGTTCTTTTTCGCAA
CGGGTTTGCCGCCAGAACACAGCTGAAGCTTCGAGGGGCTCGCATCTCTCCTTCACGCGCCCGCCGCCCT
ACCTGAGGCCGCCATCCACGCCGGTTGAGTCGCGTTCTGCCGCCTCCCGCCTGTGGTGCCTCCTGAACTG
CGTCCGCCGTCTAGGTAAGTTTAAAGCTCAGGTCGAGACCGGGCCTTTGTCCGGCGCTCCCTTGGAGCCT
ACCTAGACTCAGCCGGCTCTCCACGCTTTGCCTGACCCTGCTTGCTCAACTCTACGTCTTTGTTTCGTTT
TCTGTTCTGCGCCGTTACAGATCCAAGCTGTGACCGGCGCCTACTCTAGAGCCGCCATGGCTTACCCATA
CGATGTTCCAGATTACGCTAGTTTGGTGAGGCAGCAGAGACCGATGACATCCACTTTGCCTTTCTCTCCA
CAGGTGTCCACTCCCAGGTCCAAGTTTGGAAGATCTACCATGCCAAAGAGACCCAGACCCGTGATCATGA
GTCCAAAGAGAAGAACACAGGCAGAGCGCGCAATGGAGACCCAGGGCAAGTTGATTGCAGCGGCCCTGGG
GGTTTTACGGGAAAAAGGTTACGCGGGATTCCGGATCGCAGATGTGCCCGGTGCTGCAGGTGTCTCGAGA
GGAGCGCAGAGCCATCATTTCCCGACAAAGCTTGAGCTTCTGCTTGCCACTTTTGAATGGCTTTACGAAC
AGATCACCGAACGCAGTCGGGCTCGATTAGCGAAATTGAAGCCAGAGGATGACGTCATCCAGCAAATGCT
GGACGACGCCGCCGAATTTTTCCTCGACGATGACTTCTCTATCAGCCTTGATTTGATTGTGGCTGCCGAC
CGGGATCCAGCGTTACGCGAGGGTATTCAGCGCACGGTAGAGAGGAATCGGTTTGTCGTCGAGGATATGT
GGCTTGGTGTTCTGGTGAGCCGTGGTCTTTCGCGTGATGATGCAGAAGATATCCTTTGGTTGATATTCAA
TTCGGTGCGTGGGCTTGCTGTTCGTAGCCTATGGCAGAAGGACAAAGAACGCTTTGAGCGTGTCAGGAAC
TCGACACTCGAAATTGCGCGAGAGCGGTACGCGAAATTCAAGCGCGCGGCCAAACCCTCTGGCCGGTCTC
TCTCTGTTCGAGAGGGCAGAGGAAGTCTTCTAACATGCGGTGACGTGGAGGAGAATCCCGGCCCTGAATT
CATGACCGAGTACAAGCCCACGGTGCGCCTCGCCACCCGCGACGACGTCCCCAGGGCCGTACGCACCCTC
GCCGCCGCGTTCGCCGACTACCCCGCCACGCGCCACACCGTCGATCCGGACCGCCACATCGAGCGGGTCA
CCGAGCTGCAAGAACTCTTCCTCACGCGCGTCGGGCTCGACATCGGCAAGGTGTGGGTCGCGGACGACGG
CGCCGCGGTGGCGGTCTGGACCACGCCGGAGAGCGTCGAAGCGGGGGCGGTGTTCGCCGAGATCGGCCCG
CGCATGGCCGAGTTGAGCGGTTCCCGGCTGGCCGCGCAGCAACAGATGGAAGGCCTCCTGGCGCCGCACC
GGCCCAAGGAGCCCGCGTGGTTCCTGGCCACCGTCGGCGTCTCGCCCGACCACCAGGGCAAGGGTCTGGG
CAGCGCCGTCGTGCTCCCCGGAGTGGAGGCGGCCGAGCGCGCCGGGGTGCCCGCCTTCCTGGAGACCTCC
GCGCCCCGCAACCTCCCCTTCTACGAGCGGCTCGGCTTCACCGTCACCGCCGACGTCGAGGTGCCCGAAG
GACCGCGCACCTGGTGCATGACCCGCAAGCCCGGTGCCTGAGTCGACAATCAACCTCTGGATTACAAAAT
TTGTGGTTAACTAACTAAACTTGTTTATTGCAGCTTATAATGGTTACAAATAAAGCAATAGCATCACAAA
TTTCACAAATAAAGCATTTTTTTCACTGCATTCTAGTTGTGGTTTGTCCAAACTCATCAATGTATCTTAT
CATGTCTGGAATTGACTCAAATGATGTCAATTAGTCTATCAGAAGCTCATCTGGTCTCCCTTCCGGGGGA
CAAGACATCCCTGTTTAATATTTAAACAGCAGTGTTCCCAAACTGGGTTCTTATATCCCTTGCTCTGGTC
AACCAGGTTGCAGGGTTTCCTGTCCTCACAGGAACGAAGTCCCTAAAGAAACAGTGGCAGCCAGGTTTAG
CCCCGGAATTGACTGGATTCCTTTTTTAGGGCCCATTGGTATGGCTTTTTCCCCGTATCCCCCCAGGTGT
CTGCAGGCTCAAAGAGCAGCGAGAAGCGTTCAGAGGAAAGCGATCCCGTGCCACCTTCCCCGTGCCCGGG
CTGTCCCCGCACGCTGCCGGCTCGGGGATGCGGGGGGAGCGCCGGACCGGAGCGGAGCCCCGGGCGGCTC
GCTGCTGCCCCCTAGCGGGGGAGGGACGTAATTACATCCCTGGGGGCTTTGGGGGGGGGCTGTCCCTGAT
ATCTATAACAAGAAAATATATATATAATAAGTTATCACGTAAGTAGAACATGAAATAACAATATAATTAT
CGTATGAGTTAAATCTTAAAAGTCACGTAAAAGATAATCATGCGTCATTTTGACTCACGCGGTCGTTATA
GTTCAAAATCAGTGACACTTACCGCATTGACAAGCACGCCTCACGGGAGCTCCAAGCGGCGACTGAGATG
TCCTAAATGCACAGCGACGGATTCGCGCTATTTAGAAAGAGAGAGCAATATTTCAAGAATGCATGCGTCA
ATTTTACGCAGACTATCTTTCTAGGGTTAATCTAGCTGCATCAGGATCATATCGTCGGGTCTTTTTTCCG
GCTCAGTCATCGCCCAAGCTGGCGCTATCTGGGCATCGGGGAGGAAGAAGCCCGTGCCTTTTCCCGCGAG
GTTGAAGCGGCATGGAAAGAGTTTGCCGAGGATGACTGCTGCTGCATTGACGTTGAGCGAAAACGCACGT
TTACCATGATGATTCGGGAAGGTGTGGCCATGCACGCCTTTAACGGTGAACTGTTCGTTCAGGCCACCTG
GGATACCAGTTCGTCGCGGCTTTTCCGGACACAGTTCCGGATGGTCAGCCCGAAGCGCATCAGCAACCCG
AACAATACCGGCGACAGCCGGAACTGCCGTGCCGGTGTGCAGATTAATGACAGCGGTGCGGCGCTGGGAT
ATTACGTCAGCGAGGACGGGTATCCTGGCTGGATGCCGCAGAAATGGACATGGATACCCCGTGAGTTACC
CGGCGGGCGCGCTTGGCGTAATCATGGTCATAGCTGTTTCCTGTGTGAAATTGTTATCCGCTCACAATTC
CACACAACATACGAGCCGGAAGCATAAAGTGTAAAGCCTGGGGTGCCTAATGAGTGAGCTAACTCACATT
AATTGCGTTGCGCTCACTGCCCGCTTTCCAGTCGGGAAACCTGTCGTGCCAGCTGCATTAATGAATCGGC
CAACGCGCGGGGAGAGGCGGTTTGCGTATTGGGCGCTCTTCCGCTTCCTCGCTCACTGACTCGCTGCGCT
CGGTCGTTCGGCTGCGGCGAGCGGTATCAGCTCACTCAAAGGCGGTAATACGGTTATCCACAGAATCAGG
GGATAACGCAGGAAAGAACATGTGAGCAAAAGGCCAGCAAAAGGCCAGGAACCGTAAAAAGGCCGCGTTG
CTGGCGTTTTTCCATAGGCTCCGCCCCCCTGACGAGCATCACAAAAATCGACGCTCAAGTCAGAGGTGGC
GAAACCCGACAGGACTATAAAGATACCAGGCGTTTCCCCCTGGAAGCTCCCTCGTGCGCTCTCCTGTTCC
GACCCTGCCGCTTACCGGATACCTGTCCGCCTTTCTCCCTTCGGGAAGCGTGGCGCTTTCTCATAGCTCA
CGCTGTAGGTATCTCAGTTCGGTGTAGGTCGTTCGCTCCAAGCTGGGCTGTGTGCACGAACCCCCCGTTC
AGCCCGACCGCTGCGCCTTATCCGGTAACTATCGTCTTGAGTCCAACCCGGTAAGACACGACTTATCGCC
ACTGGCAGCAGCCACTGGTAACAGGATTAGCAGAGCGAGGTATGTAGGCGGTGCTACAGAGTTCTTGAAG
TGGTGGCCTAACTACGGCTACACTAGAAGAACAGTATTTGGTATCTGCGCTCTGCTGAAGCCAGTTACCT
TCGGAAAAAGAGTTGGTAGCTCTTGATCCGGCAAACAAACCACCGCTGGTAGCGGTGGTTTTTTTGTTTG
CAAGCAGCAGATTACGCGCAGAAAAAAAGGATCTCAAGAAGATCCTTTGATCTTTTCTACGGGGTCTGAC
GCTCAGTGGAACGAAAACTCACGTTAAGGGATTTTGGTCATGAGATTATCAAAAAGGATCTTCACCTAGA
TCCTTTTAAATTAAAAATGAAGTTTTAAATCAATCTAAAGTATATATGAGTAAACTTGGTCTGACAGTTA
CCAATGCTTAATCAGTGAGGCACCTATCTCAGCGATCTGTCTATTTCGTTCATCCATAGTTGCCTGACTC
CCCGTCGTGTAGATAACTACGATACGGGAGGGCTTACCATCTGGCCCCAGTGCTGCAATGATACCGCGAG
ACCCACGCTCACCGGCTCCAGATTTATCAGCAATAAACCAGCCAGCCGGAAGGGCCGAGCGCAGAAGTGG
TCCTGCAACTTTATCCGCCTCCATCCAGTCTATTAATTGTTGCCGGGAAGCTAGAGTAAGTAGTTCGCCA
GTTAATAGTTTGCGCAACGTTGTTGCCATTGCTACAGGCATCGTGGTGTCACGCTCGTCGTTTGGTATGG
CTTCATTCAGCTCCGGTTCCCAACGATCAAGGCGAGTTACATGATCCCCCATGTTGTGCAAAAAAGCGGT
TAGCTCCTTCGGTCCTCCGATCGTTGTCAGAAGTAAGTTGGCCGCAGTGTTATCACTCATGGTTATGGCA
GCACTGCATAATTCTCTTACTGTCATGCCATCCGTAAGATGCTTTTCTGTGACTGGTGAGTACTCAACCA
AGTCATTCTGAGAATAGTGTATGCGGCGACCGAGTTGCTCTTGCCCGGCGTCAATACGGGATAATACCGC
GCCACATAGCAGAACTTTAAAAGTGCTCATCATTGGAAAACGTTCTTCGGGGCGAAAACTCTCAAGGATC
TTACCGCTGTTGAGATCCAGTTCGATGTAACCCACTCGTGCACCCAACTGATCTTCAGCATCTTTTACTT
TCACCAGCGTTTCTGGGTGAGCAAAAACAGGAAGGCAAAATGCCGCAAAAAAGGGAATAAGGGCGACACG
GAAATGTTGAATACTCATACTCTTCCTTTTTCAATATTATTGAAGCATTTATCAGGGTTATTGTCTCATG
AGCGGATACATATTTGAATGTATTTAGAAAAATAAACAAATAGGGGTTCCGCGCACATTTCCCCGAAAAG
TGCCACCTAAATTGTAAGCGTTAATATTTTGTTAAAATTCGCGTTAAATTTTTGTTAAATCAGCTCATTT
TTTAACCAATAGGCCGAAATCGGCAAAATCCCTTATAAATCAAAAGAATAGACCGAGATAGGGT
[37 nt withheld, positions 10495-10531]
AAAGAACGTGGACTCCAACGTCAAAGG
[49 nt withheld, positions 10559-10607]
T
[91 nt withheld, positions 10609-10699]
G
[124 nt withheld, positions 10701-10824]
CCCATTCGCCATTCAGGCTGCGCAACTGTTGGGAAGGGCGATCGGTGCGGGCCTCTTCGCTATTACGCCA
GCTGGCGAAAGGGGGATGTGCTGCAAGGCGATTAAGTTGGGTAACGCCAGGGTTTTCCCAGTCACGACGT
TGTAAAACGACGGCCAGTGAGCGCGCCTCGTTCATTCACGTTTTTGAACCCGTGGAGGACGGGCAGACTC
GCGGTGCAAATGTGTTTTACAGCGTGATGGAGCAGATGAAGATGCTCGACACGCTGCAGAACACGCAGCT
AGATTAACCCTAGAAAGATAATCATATTGTGACGTACGTTAAAGATAATCATGTGTAAAATTGACGCATG
TGTTTTATCGGTCTGTATATCGAGGTTTATTTATTAATTTGAATAGATATTAAGTTTTATTATATTTACA
CTTACATACTAATAATAAATTCAACAAACAATTTATTTATGTTTATTTATTTATTAAAAAAAACAAAAAC
TCAAAATTTCTTCTATAAAGTAACAAAACTTTTATGAGGGACAGCCCCCCCCCAAAGCCCCCAGGGATGT
AATTACGTCCCTCCCCCGCTAGGGGGCAGCAGCGAGCCGCCCGGGGCTCCGCTCCGGTCCGGCGCTCCCC
CCGCATCCCCGAGCCGGCAGCGTGCGGGGACAGCCCGGGCACGGGGAAGGTGGCACGGGATCGCTTTCCT
CTGAACGCTTCTCGCTGCTCTTTGAGCCTGCAGACACCTGGGGGGATACGGGGAAAAGGCCTCCACGGCC
AGACTAGTTATTAATAGTAATCAATTACGGGGTCATTAGTTCATAGCCCATATATGGAGTTCCG
